>Addgene plasmid #186239 | pBA615 | addgene full sequence | sequence record 369183 | Addgene NGS Result
TCTAGACTGAACTGGCCGATAATTGCAGACGGTTTAAACATCCCTCGGTACCAAATTCCAGAAAAGAGGC
CTCCCGAAAGGGGGGCCTTTTTTCGTTTTGGTCCGCTGCCAAACCAGATGTCAACACAGCTACAACGATT
TCAGATAAAAAAAATCCTTAGCTTTCGCTAAGGATGATTTCTGGAATTCTTGACAGCTAGCTCAGTCCTA
GGTATAATACTAGTATTTAGACCACCCCAAAAATGAAGGGGACTAAAACAACTCTTTGATAACGTCTTCG
CTACTCGCCAATGCTTGGGCCCGAACAAAAACTCATCTCAGAAGAGGATCTGAATAGCGCCGTCGACCAT
CATCATCATCATCATTGAGTTTAAACGCTCTCCAGCTTGGGTGTTTTGGCGGATGAGAGAAGATTTTCAG
CCTGATACAGATTAAATCAGAACGCAGAAGCGGTCTGATAAAACAGAATTTGCCTGGCGGCAGTAGCGCG
GTGGTCCCACCTGACCCCATGCCGAACTCAGAAGTGAAACGCCGTAGCGCCGATGGTAGTGTGGGGTCTG
CCCATGCGAGAGTAGGCAACTGCCAGGCATCAAATAAAACGAAAGGCTCAGTCGAAAGACTGGGCCTTTC
GTTTTATCTGTTGTTTGTCGGTGAACTCGCCAGATATCGACGTCTTAAGACCCACTTTCACATTTAAGTT
GTTTTTCTAATCCGCATATGATCAATTCAAGGCCGAATAAGAAGGCTGGCTCTGCACCTTGGTGATCAAA
TAATTCGATAGCTTGTCGTAATAATGGCGGCATACTATCAGTAGTAGGTGTTTCCCTTTCTTCTTTAGCG
ACTTGATGCTCTTGATCTTCCAATACGCAACCTAAAGTAAAATGCCCCACAGCGCTGAGTGCATATAATG
CATTCTCTAGTGAAAAACCTTGTTGGCATAAAAAGGCTAATTGATTTTCGAGAGTTTCATACTGTTTTTC
TGTAGGCCGTGTACCTAAATGTACTTTTGCTCCATCGCGATGACTTAGTAAAGCACATCTAAAACTTTTA
GCGTTATTACGTAAAAAATCTTGCCAGCTTTCCCCTTCTAAAGGGCAAAAGTGAGTATGGTGCCTATCTA
ACATCTCAATGGCTAAGGCGTCGAGCAAAGCCCGCTTATTTTTTACATGCCAATACAATGTAGGCTGCTC
TACACCTAGCTTCTGGGCGAGTTTACGGGTTGTTAAACCTTCGATTCCGACCTCATTAAGCAGCTCTAAT
GCGCTGTTAATCACTTTACTTTTATCTAATCTAGACATCATTAATTCCTAATTTTTGTTGACACTCTATC
GTTGATAGAGTTATTTTACCACTCCCTATCAGTGATAGAGAAAAGAATTCAAAAGATCTAAAGAGGAGAA
AGGATCTTACATGAAAGTGACGAAGGTAGGAGGCATTTCGCATAAGAAGTACACGTCCGAAGGCCGCTTA
GTGAAGTCAGAATCGGACGAAAATCGCACAGACGAACGTCTGTCGGCGTTGCTTAATATGCGCCTTGACA
TGTATATCAAGAATCCCAGCAGCACGGAAACCAAGGAAAATCAAAAACGCATTGGGAAATTAAAGAAATT
CTTCTCAAACAAAATGGTCTATCTTAAAGACAATACCTTGAGTTTGAAGAATGGGAAAAAGGAGAACATT
GATCGTGAGTATTCTGAGACTGACATCCTTGAGAGCGATGTCCGTGACAAGAAAAACTTCGCCGTGTTGA
AAAAGATCTATCTGAATGAAAACGTGAACTCGGAGGAATTGGAAGTTTTTCGTAACGACATTAAGAAGAA
ACTGAACAAAATCAACAGCCTGAAGTACTCATTTGAAAAGAATAAGGCGAATTATCAAAAGATTAATGAG
AATAACATCGAGAAGGTTGAAGGTAAGTCAAAGCGTAACATTATTTACGATTATTATCGTGAGTCAGCGA
AACGTGACGCTTATGTAAGCAATGTGAAAGAAGCCTTTGATAAGCTTTACAAGGAAGAGGACATTGCAAA
ACTTGTTCTTGAAATTGAGAACCTTACGAAGTCAGAGAAATACAAGATTCGCGAGTTCTACCACGAAATT
ATTGGACGTAAGAATGACAAGGAAAACTTTGCAAAAATCATCTACGAAGAAATCCAGAATGTTAATAACA
TGAAAGAGTTGATCGAGAAGGTACCGGACATCAGTGAGTTGAAAAAGAGCCAAGTATTTTACAAGTATTA
CTTAGACAAAGAAGAGTTGAACGACAAGAACATCAAATACGCGTTTTCGCATTTCGTGGAAATCGAAATG
AGTCAGTTGCTGAAGAACTACGTATATAAGCGCTTAAGTAATATCTCGAATGACAAAATTAAGCGTATCT
TTGAATACCAGAACTTGAAAAAATTGATCGAAAATAAGCTGTTAAACAAACTTGACACGTACGTCCGTAA
TAGCGGAAAGTATAATTATTATTTGCAAGACGGCGAAATTGCCACTTCAGATTTCATCGCCCGCAACCGT
CAGAATGAAGCGTTTCTTCGCAACATCATTGGGGTGTCATCTGTGGCCTACTTTTCTCTTCGCAACATTC
TTGAAACGGAGAACGAGAATGATATTACTGGGCGTATGCGCGGCAAAACAGTTAAGAACAATAAAGGTGA
AGAGAAGTACGTGTCCGGAGAAGTTGATAAGATCTATAATGAAAATAAGAAGAACAAGGTTAAGGAGAAC
TTAAAAATGTTCTATTCGTACGATTTCAATATGGACAACAAGAATGAAATCGAAGATTTCTTCGCCAACA
TCGACGAGGCGATTTCTTCCATCCGTCACGGTATTGTCCACTTCAACTTGGAATCAGAAGGTAAGGATAT
CTTTGCGTTCAAGAACATTGCGCCATCCGAAATCTCAAAGAAGATGTTTCAGAATGAGATTAACGAGAAA
AAACTGAAATTGAAGATCTTTCGTCAACTGAACTCTGCCAACGTGTTCCGCTATCTCGAAAAGTATAAAA
TTCTGAATTACCTTAAACGTACACGCTTCGAGTTTGTCAATAAAAATATCCCATTCGTCCCGTCTTTCAC
CAAATTATATTCGCGCATTGATGACCTGAAGAATAGTCTTGGGATTTACTGGAAAACTCCGAAAACAAAC
GACGACAATAAGACTAAGGAGATTATTGATGCCCAAATCTATTTGCTTAAAAACATCTATTACGGGGAGT
TCCTGAATTATTTCATGTCGAACAATGGTAATTTCTTCGAGATTTCTAAAGAAATCATCGAATTGAACAA
GAACGATAAACGCAACTTAAAGACTGGGTTTTACAAGCTGCAAAAGTTTGAAGACATCCAGGAGAAGACT
CCAAAGGAATACTTGGCGAATATCCAGTCCCTGTACATGATTAATGCCGGTAATCAGGACGAAGAAGAAA
AGGACACTTATATTGATTTCATTCAAAAGATCTTCTTAAAGGGATTTATGACGTATCTTGCTAATAACGG
TCGTTTAAGTCTGATTTACATCGGCTCGGATGAAGAAACAAATACGTCATTAGCAGAAAAGAAGCAAGAG
TTTGACAAGTTCTTGAAGAAGTACGAGCAGAACAATAATATCAAGATCCCCTATGAGATCAATGAATTCC
TGCGTGAGATCAAACTGGGAAACATCCCGAAGTATACTGAGCGTTTAAACATGTTCTACCTTATCTTAAA
GCTTTTGAATCACAAGGAGCTGACAAATCTGAAGGGTAGTCTTGAAAAATATCAGTCTGCCAATAAGGAA
GAAGCGTTCTCTGACCAATTGGAGTTAATTAACCTGCTTAACCTTGACAACAACCGCGTGACGGAAGACT
TCGAATTAGAGGCCGACGAGATTGGAAAATTTCTTGATTTCAATGGCAACAAAGTTAAGGATAACAAGGA
ACTGAAAAAGTTCGATACAAACAAGATCTACTTTGACGGCGAGAACATTATCAAACACCGTGCCTTCTAC
AATATTAAGAAATATGGCATGTTAAACTTACTGGAGAAAATTGCCGACAAGGCTGGATACAAGATCTCGA
TCGAAGAGCTGAAGAAATACTCCAATAAAAAGAATGAGATCGAGAAGAACCATAAGATGCAGGAAAATCT
GCACCGCAAATACGCTCGTCCCCGTAAAGACGAGAAGTTTACAGATGAGGACTATGAAAGTTACAAGCAA
GCTATTGAGAATATTGAGGAGTACACCCACCTTAAGAACAAGGTAGAATTCAATGAGCTGAATTTACTGC
AGGGCCTGTTGCTGCGCATTTTACATCGTTTAGTCGGATATACCTCAATTTGGGAACGCGATCTGCGCTT
CCGCCTTAAAGGTGAGTTCCCAGAAAACCAATACATCGAAGAGATCTTCAACTTTGAAAATAAGAAGAAC
GTGAAGTACAAAGGGGGTCAGATTGTAGAGAAATACATTAAATTCTACAAGGAATTACATCAAAATGATG
AAGTTAAGATCAACAAGTACAGTTCCGCGAATATCAAGGTGTTGAAGCAAGAAAAGAAGGACCTTTATAT
TCGAAATTACATCGCCCACTTCAATTATATTCCTCACGCCGAGATCTCACTGCTGGAAGTCCTTGAAAAT
TTGCGTAAATTGCTGTCCTACGATCGCAAACTGAAAAATGCCGTAATGAAATCAGTAGTTGATATCCTTA
AGGAGTATGGTTTTGTAGCCACATTCAAAATCGGGGCGGACAAGAAGATCGGTATTCAGACACTGGAGAG
CGAAAAAATCGTGCATCTTAAGAATCTTAAGAAGAAGAAGTTAATGACTGACCGCAATTCCGAGGAACTT
TCAAAATTGGTGAAGATTATGTTTGAATACAAAATGGAAGAGAAAAAGTCTGAAAACTAATAAATCCCTC
GGTACCAAAGACGAACAATAAGACGCTGAAAAGCGTCTTTTTTCGTTTTGGTCCGCTGAGCAGTTACAGA
GATGTTACGAACCACTAGTGCACTGCAGTACACCTTTGGTCGAAAAAAAAAGCCCGCACTGTCAGGTGCG
GGCTTTTTTCTGTGTTTCCACCAATAAAAAACGCCCGGCGGCAACCGAGCGTTCTGAACAAATCCAGATG
GAGTTCTGAGGTCATTACTGGATCTATCAACAGGAGTCCAAGCGAGCTCGATATCAAATTACGCCCCGCC
CTGCCACTCATCGCAGTACTGTTGTAATTCATTAAGCATTCTGCCGACATGGAAGCCATCACAAACGGCA
TGATGAACCTGAATCGCCAGCGGCATCAGCACCTTGTCGCCTTGCGTATAATATTTGCCCATGGTGAAAA
CGGGGGCGAAGAAGTTGTCCATATTGGCCACGTTTAAATCAAAACTGGTGAAACTCACCCAGGGATTGGC
TGAAACGAAAAACATATTCTCAATAAACCCTTTAGGGAAATAGGCCAGGTTTTCACCGTAACACGCCACA
TCTTGCGAATATATGTGTAGAAACTGCCGGAAATCGTCGTGGTATTCACTCCAGAGCGATGAAAACGTTT
CAGTTTGCTCATGGAAAACGGTGTAACAAGGGTGAACACTATCCCATATCACCAGCTCACCGTCTTTCAT
TGCCATACGAAATTCCGGATGAGCATTCATCAGGCGGGCAAGAATGTGAATAAAGGCCGGATAAAACTTG
TGCTTATTTTTCTTTACGGTCTTTAAAAAGGCCGTAATATCCAGCTGAACGGTCTGGTTATAGGTACATT
GAGCAACTGACTGAAATGCCTCAAAATGTTCTTTACGATGCCATTGGGATATATCAACGGTGGTATATCC
AGTGATTTTTTTCTCCATTTTAGCTTCCTTAGCTCCTGAAAATCTCGATAACTCAAAAAATACGCCCGGT
AGTGATCTTATTTCATTATGGTGAAAGTTGGAACCTCTTACGTGCCCGATCAAGCGCTAGCGGAGTGTAT
ACTGGCTTACTATGTTGGCACTGATGAGGGTGTCAGTGAAGTGCTTCATGTGGCAGGAGAAAAAAGGCTG
CACCGGTGCGTCAGCAGAATATGTGATACAGGATATATTCCGCTTCCTCGCTCACTGACTCGCTACGCTC
GGTCGTTCGACTGCGGCGAGCGGAAATGGCTTACGAACGGGGCGGAGATTTCCTGGAAGATGCCAGGAAG
ATACTTAACAGGGAAGTGAGAGGGCCGCGGCAAAGCCGTTTTTCCATAGGCTCCGCCCCCCTGACAAGCA
TCACGAAATCTGACGCTCAAATCAGTGGTGGCGAAACCCGACAGGACTATAAAGATACCAGGCGTTTCCC
CCTGGCGGCTCCCTCGTGCGCTCTCCTGTTCCTGCCTTTCGGTTTACCGGTGTCATTCCGCTGTTATGGC
CGCGTTTGTCTCATTCCACGCCTGACACTCAGTTCCGGGTAGGCAGTTCGCTCCAAGCTGGACTGTATGC
ACGAACCCCCCGTTCAGTCCGACCGCTGCGCCTTATCCGGTAACTATCGTCTTGAGTCCAACCCGGAAAG
ACATGCAAAAGCACCACTGGCAGCAGCCACTGGTAATTGATTTAGAGGAGTTAGTCTTGAAGTCATGCGC
CGGTTAAGGCTAAACTGAAAGGACAAGTTTTGGTGACTGCGCTCCTCCAAGCCAGTTACCTCGGTTCAAA
GAGTTGGTAGCTCAGAGAACCTTCGAAAAACCGCCCTGCAAGGCGGTTTTTTCGTTTTCAGAGCAAGAGA
TTACGCGCAGACCAAAACGATCTCAAGAAGATCATCTTATTAATCAGATAAAATATTTCTAGATTTCAGT
GCAATTTATCTCTTCAAATGTAGCACCTGAAGTCAGCCCCATACGATATAAGTTGTTTCAGCCAAAAAAC
TTAAGACCGCCGGTCTTGTCCACTACCTTGCAGTAATGCGGTGGACAGGATCGGCGGTTTTCTTTTCTCT
TCTCAACCCTGAATTCGCA
Features (pLannotate 1.2.2; 15 found; start..end, strand, type, name):
    138..181     -  terminator     bacterial terminator: putative bacterial transcription terminator
    190..224     +  promoter       J23119(SpeI) promoter: bacterial promoter (Registry of Standard Biological Parts BBa J23119) modified to end with an SpeI site
    260..290     -  CDS            mRFP1 (fragment): monomeric derivative of DsRed (Campbell et al., 2002)
    348..365     +  CDS            capTEV™ (fragment): composite tag for in vivo biotinylation, TEV protease cleavage, and 6xHis tagging
    472..587     +  ncRNA          5S rRNA: Accession: RF00001 - 5S ribosomal RNA
    591..637     +  terminator     rrnB T1 terminator: transcription terminator T1 from the E. coli rrnB gene
    675..1298    -  CDS            TetR: tetracycline repressor TetR; tetR from transposon Tn10; TetR binds to the tetracycline operator tetO to inhibit transcription. This inhibition can be relieved by adding tetracycline or doxycycline.
   1317..1372    +  promoter       tetR/tetA promoters: tetR; overlapping promoters for bacterial tetR and tetA
   1411..4887    +  CDS            cas13a: CS13A_LEPBD - Also known as c2c2
   5064..5098    -  terminator     lambda t0 terminator: minimal transcription terminator from phage lambda (Scholtissek and Grosse, 1987)
   5172..5828    -  CDS            cat: CAT_ECOLX - Experimental evidence at protein level: Swiss-Prot protein existence level 1. This enzyme is an effector of chloramphenicol resistance in bacteria. From Escherichia coli. This protein is used as a marker in many commonly used cloning vectors, such as pACYC184.
   5829..5926    -  promoter       cat promoter: promoter of the E. coli cat gene encoding chloramphenicol acetyltransferase
   5933..5959    +  misc_feature   bom (fragment): basis of mobility region from pBR322
   6058..6113    -  rep_origin     RSF ori (fragment): Plasmids containing the RSF 1030 origin of replication can be propagated in E. coli cells that contain additional plasmids with compatible origins.
   6201..6746    -  rep_origin     p15A ori: Plasmids containing the medium-copy-number p15A origin of replication can be propagated in E. coli cells that contain a second plasmid with the ColE1 origin.
