[The description below was written by a language model from this plasmid's Addgene catalogue record and pLannotate feature annotations shown in this document.]
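Description:
pBA615 is a low-copy bacterial expression plasmid of about 6.9 kb built on a p15A backbone. It is maintained through the p15A origin of replication, which is compatible with ColE1-type plasmids, and selected with chloramphenicol via a cat (chloramphenicol acetyltransferase) gene driven by its native promoter and followed by a lambda t0 terminator. The automated annotation also flags short fragments resembling the bom region and the RSF origin, which are probably partial homology matches near the p15A origin rather than functional elements.

The payload is an all-in-one Cas13a system. The cas13a coding sequence from Leptotrichia buccalis (called eLbuCas13a in the record) sits downstream of the divergent tetR/tetA promoter region, with TetR encoded on the opposite strand. Nuclease expression is therefore repressed until a tetracycline-class inducer releases TetR from its operator. A separate cassette uses the strong constitutive J23119 promoter to transcribe the crRNA, bounded by an upstream bacterial terminator and a downstream region carrying the rrnB T1 terminator. The roughly 30 nt antisense mRFP1 fragment annotated just after this promoter is consistent with the spacer, matching the stated RFP-targeting design, although the catalogue entry leaves the guide sequence unspecified. A short "capTEV" hit nearby is probably an incidental match.

Because the guide targets RFP rather than a phage transcript, the plasmid serves as the non-targeting negative control in experiments that use Cas13a for phage restriction and for counterselection during phage genome editing. It provides a baseline for Cas13a expression without target-activated RNA cleavage.
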