Addgene plasmid #186239: pBA615
Purpose: eLbuCas13a Negative Control (RFP targeting)
Depositing lab: Jennifer Doudna. Depositing organization: University of California, Berkeley. Publication: Broad-spectrum CRISPR-Cas13a enables efficient phage genome editing. Adler BA, Hessler T, Cress BF, Lahiri A, Mutalik VK, Barrangou R, Banfield J, Doudna JA. Nat Microbiol. 2022 Dec;7(12):1967-1979. doi: 10.1038/s41564-022-01258-x. Epub 2022 Oct 31. PubMed 36316451.
Backbone
  Vector backbone: p15a
  Vector type: Bacterial Expression
Growth in bacteria
  Bacterial resistance: Chloramphenicol, 25 μg/mL
  Growth temperature: 37°C
  Growth strain: NEB Stable
  Copy number: Low Copy
Gene/Insert
  Gene/Insert name: pTet-eLbuCas13a + crRNA negative control
  gRNA/shRNA sequence: Unspecified
  Species: Other
  Cloning method: Unknown
Terms and licenses: Academic/Nonprofit Terms; Industry Terms: Not Available to Industry
How to cite: pBA615 was a gift from Jennifer Doudna (Addgene plasmid # 186239 ; http://n2t.net/addgene:186239 ; RRID:Addgene_186239)
